Addgene plasmid #98947: pCEP4-FLAG-CXCR4
Purpose: Mammalian expression plasmid for N-terminal FLAG-tagged human CXCR4
Depositing lab: Erik Procko. Depositing organization: University of Illinois at Urbana-Champaign. Publication: Mapping Interaction Sites on Human Chemokine Receptors by Deep Mutational Scanning. Heredia JD, Park J, Brubaker RJ, Szymanski SK, Gill KS, Procko E. J Immunol. 2018 Apr 20. pii: jimmunol.1800343. doi: 10.4049/jimmunol.1800343. PubMed 29678950.
Backbone
  Vector backbone: pCEP4
  Backbone manufacturer: Invitrogen
  Vector type: Mammalian Expression
  Selectable markers: Hygromycin
Growth in bacteria
  Bacterial resistance: Ampicillin, 100 μg/mL
  Growth temperature: 37°C
  Growth strain: DH5alpha
  Copy number: High Copy
Gene/Insert
  Gene/Insert name: CXCR4 (alt name: CD184)
  Species: H. sapiens (human)
  Insert size (bp): 1152
  Mutation: Full-length, wildtype
  GenBank ID: NM_003467
  Entrez Gene: CXCR4 (a.k.a. CD184, D2S201E, FB22, HM89, HSY3RR, LAP-3, LAP3, LCR1, LESTR, NPY3R, NPYR, NPYRL, NPYY3R, WHIM, WHIMS, WHIMS1)
  Promoter: CMV
  Tag / fusion protein: Signal/leader sequence from Influenza A virus HA protein (N terminal on insert); FLAG (dykdddd) epitope tag (N terminal on insert)
  Cloning method: Restriction Enzyme; 5′ cloning site NheI (not destroyed); 3′ cloning site XhoI (not destroyed)
  Sequencing primers: 5′ CMV_fwd; 3′ EBV_rev
Terms and licenses: Academic/Nonprofit Terms; Industry Terms: Not Available to Industry
How to cite: pCEP4-FLAG-CXCR4 was a gift from Erik Procko (Addgene plasmid # 98947 ; http://n2t.net/addgene:98947 ; RRID:Addgene_98947)
