[The description below was written by a language model from this plasmid's Addgene catalogue record and pLannotate feature annotations shown in this document.]
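Description:
pCEP4-FLAG-CXCR4 is a mammalian expression plasmid of about 11.4 kb, built on the Invitrogen pCEP4 episomal backbone. It carries full-length, wild-type human CXCR4 (CD184), a chemokine receptor that also serves as an HIV-1 coreceptor. In E. coli the plasmid replicates from a high-copy ColE1/pUC-type origin and is selected with ampicillin through the β-lactamase gene. For mammalian cells the backbone supplies the Epstein-Barr virus oriP origin together with the EBNA1 gene. Together these let the plasmid replicate and persist as an extrachromosomal episome in permissive primate cells rather than requiring integration. A hygromycin B phosphotransferase cassette, driven by an HSV thymidine kinase promoter and ended by the TK polyadenylation signal, allows selection of cells that retain the plasmid. The many short annotated fragments (herpesvirus gL, gH and BRRF2, TcR, rop, SV40 large T antigen and others) are backbone remnants flanking these elements, not functional genes.

The insert was cloned between NheI and XhoI sites, both of which were preserved. It lies downstream of the human CMV immediate-early enhancer and promoter and upstream of an SV40 polyadenylation signal. The receptor coding sequence is preceded by a signal/leader sequence from influenza A virus haemagglutinin and a single FLAG epitope, which the annotation software detects as a partial 3xFLAG match. The leader directs membrane insertion, so after its removal the FLAG tag should sit at the extracellular N-terminus, where antibody staining of intact cells can measure surface expression. The associated publication concerns mapping interaction sites on human chemokine receptors by deep mutational scanning, which suggests this wild-type construct served as a reference or parent for such studies.
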