Features (pLannotate 1.2.2; 22 found; start..end, strand, type, name):
    475..2264    -  rep_origin     oriP: Epstein-Barr virus oriP replication origin (Yates et al., 2000)
   2269..2487    -  CDS            gL (fragment): GL_EBVB9 - Experimental evidence at protein level: Swiss-Prot protein existence level 1. The heterodimer glycoprotein H-glycoprotein L is required for the fusion of viral and plasma membranes leading to virus entry into the host cell. Acts as a functional inhibitor of gH and maintains gH in an inhibited form. Upon binding to host integrins, gL dissociates from gH leading to activation of the viral fusion glycoproteins gB and gH. Fusion of EBV with B-lymphocytes requires the additional receptor- binding protein gp42, which forms a complex with gH/gL. The heterodimer gH/gL targets also host EPHA
   2570..4495    -  CDS            EBNA1: Epstein-Barr nuclear antigen 1, also known as EBNA-1 crucial for latent viral infection, and for episomal amplification of vectors containing the oriP origin (Okita et al., 2013)
   4533..4877    -  CDS            BRRF2_EBVB9 (fragment): Protein inferred from homology: Swiss-Prot protein existence level 3. From Epstein-Barr virus (strain B95-8) (HHV-4) (Human herpesvirus 4).
   4880..4903    -  promoter       tet promoter (fragment): E. coli promoter for tetracycline efflux protein gene
   5016..5120    +  promoter       AmpR promoter: bla
   5121..5981    +  CDS            AmpR: β-lactamase; bla; confers resistance to ampicillin, carbenicillin, and related antibiotics
   6152..6740    +  rep_origin     ori: high-copy-number ColE1/pMB1/pBR322/pUC origin of replication
   6786..6944    -  CDS            TcR (fragment): tetracycline efflux protein; tet; confers resistance to tetracycline
   7065..7265    -  CDS            MDV035 (fragment): UL24_GAHVM - Protein inferred from homology: Swiss-Prot protein existence level 3. May play a role in the dispersal of host nucleolin from the nucleolus throughout the nucleus leading to a decrease in ribosome biogenesis. From Gallid herpesvirus 2 (strain Chicken/Md5/ATCC VR-987) (GaHV-2) (Marek's disease herpesvirus type 1).
   7254..7316    +  promoter       Mini-TK promoter: minimal herpes simplex virus (HSV) thymidine kinase promoter
   7359..8396    +  CDS            HygR: hygromycin B phosphotransferase confers resistance to hygromycin
   8438..8486    +  polyA_signal   HSV TK poly(A) signal: herpes simplex virus thymidine kinase polyadenylation signal (Cole and Stacy, 1985)
   8686..8910    +  CDS            gH (fragment): GH_HHV11 - Experimental evidence at protein level: Swiss-Prot protein existence level 1. The heterodimer glycoprotein H-glycoprotein L is required for the fusion of viral and plasma membranes leading to virus entry into the host cell. Following initial binding to host receptor, membrane fusion is mediated by the fusion machinery composed of gB and the heterodimer gH/gL. May also be involved in the fusion between the virion envelope and the outer nuclear membrane during virion morphogenesis. From Human herpesvirus 1 (strain 17) (HHV-1) (Human herpes simplex virus 1).
   8941..8966    -  CDS            bla(M) (fragment): β-lactamase lacking the signal sequence; bla(M); allows cytosolic expression of β-lactamase
   9140..9519    +  enhancer       CMV enhancer: human cytomegalovirus immediate early enhancer
   9521..9720    +  promoter       CMV promoter: human cytomegalovirus (CMV) immediate early promoter
   9825..9842    +  CDS            3xFLAG (fragment): three tandem FLAG® epitope tags, followed by an enterokinase cleavage site
   9865..10917   +  CDS            CXCR4: CXCR4_HUMAN - Experimental evidence at protein level: Swiss-Prot protein existence level 1. (Microbial infection) Acts as a coreceptor (CD4 being the primary receptor) for human immunodeficiency virus-1/HIV-1 X4 isolates and as a primary receptor for some HIV-2 isolates. Promotes Env- mediated fusion of the virus (PubMed:8849450, PubMed:8929542, PubMed:9427609, PubMed:10074122, PubMed:10756055). From Homo sapiens (Human).
  10943..11077   -  polyA_signal   SV40 poly(A) signal: SV40 polyadenylation signal
  11100..11182   -  CDS            large T antigen (fragment): large T antigen from SV40 (simian virus 40)
  11185..11225   +  CDS            rop (fragment): Rop protein, which maintains plasmids at low copy number; rop
>Addgene plasmid #98947 | pCEP4-FLAG-CXCR4 | depositor full sequence | sequence record 193389 | pCEP4-FLAG-CXCR4 sequence 11352 bps
GCCCCGCCGCCGGACGAACTAAACCTGACTACGGCATCTCTGCCCCTTCTTCGCTGGTACGAGGAGCGCT
TTTGTTTTGTATTCGGGGCAGTGCATGTAATCCCTTCAGTTGGTTGGTACAACTTGCCAACTGGGCCCTG
TTCCACATGTGACACGGGGGGGGACCAAACACAAAGGGGTTCTCTGACTGTAGTTGACATCCTTATAAAT
GGATGTGCACATTTGCCAACACTGAGTGGCTTTCATCCTGGAGCAGACTTTGCATGCTGTGGACTGCAAC
ACAACATTGCCTTTATGTGTAACTCTTGGCTGAAGCTCTTACACCAATGCTGGGGGACATGTACCTCCCA
GGGGCCCAGGAAGACTACGGGAGGCTACACCAACGTCAATCAGAGGGGCCTGTGTAGCTACCGATAAGCG
GACCCTCAAGAGGGCATTAGCAATAGTGTTTATAAGGCCCCCTTGTTAACCCTAAACGGGTAGCATATGC
TTCCCGGGTAGTAGTATATACTATCCAGACTAACCCTAATTCAATAGCATATGTTACCCAACGGGAAGCA
TATGCTATCGAATTAGGGTTAGTAAAAGGGTCCTAAGGAACAGCGATATCTCCCACCCCATGAGCTGTCA
CGGTTTTATTTACATGGGGTCAGGATTCCACGAGGGTAGTGAACCATTTTAGTCACAAGGGCAGTGGCTG
AAGATCAAGGAGCGGGCAGTGAACTCTCCTGAATCTTCGCCTGCTTCTTCATTCTCCTTCGTTTAGCTAA
TAGAATAACTGCTGAGTTGTGAACAGTAAGGTGTATGTGAGGTGCTCGAAAACAAGGTTTCAGGTGACGC
CCCCAGAATAAAATTTGGACGGGGGGTTCAGTGGTGGCATTGTGCTATGACACCAATATAACCCTCACAA
ACCCCTTGGGCAATAAATACTAGTGTAGGAATGAAACATTCTGAATATCTTTAACAATAGAAATCCATGG
GGTGGGGACAAGCCGTAAAGACTGGATGTCCATCTCACACGAATTTATGGCTATGGGCAACACATAATCC
TAGTGCAATATGATACTGGGGTTATTAAGATGTGTCCCAGGCAGGGACCAAGACAGGTGAACCATGTTGT
TACACTCTATTTGTAACAAGGGGAAAGAGAGTGGACGCCGACAGCAGCGGACTCCACTGGTTGTCTCTAA
CACCCCCGAAAATTAAACGGGGCTCCACGCCAATGGGGCCCATAAACAAAGACAAGTGGCCACTCTTTTT
TTTGAAATTGTGGAGTGGGGGCACGCGTCAGCCCCCACACGCCGCCCTGCGGTTTTGGACTGTAAAATAA
GGGTGTAATAACTTGGCTGATTGTAACCCCGCTAACCACTGCGGTCAAACCACTTGCCCACAAAACCACT
AATGGCACCCCGGGGAATACCTGCATAAGTAGGTGGGCGGGCCAAGATAGGGGCGCGATTGCTGCGATCT
GGAGGACAAATTACACACACTTGCGCCTGAGCGCCAAGCACAGGGTTGTTGGTCCTCATATTCACGAGGT
CGCTGAGAGCACGGTGGGCTAATGTTGCCATGGGTAGCATATACTACCCAAATATCTGGATAGCATATGC
TATCCTAATCTATATCTGGGTAGCATAGGCTATCCTAATCTATATCTGGGTAGCATATGCTATCCTAATC
TATATCTGGGTAGTATATGCTATCCTAATTTATATCTGGGTAGCATAGGCTATCCTAATCTATATCTGGG
TAGCATATGCTATCCTAATCTATATCTGGGTAGTATATGCTATCCTAATCTGTATCCGGGTAGCATATGC
TATCCTAATAGAGATTAGGGTAGTATATGCTATCCTAATTTATATCTGGGTAGCATATACTACCCAAATA
TCTGGATAGCATATGCTATCCTAATCTATATCTGGGTAGCATATGCTATCCTAATCTATATCTGGGTAGC
ATAGGCTATCCTAATCTATATCTGGGTAGCATATGCTATCCTAATCTATATCTGGGTAGTATATGCTATC
CTAATTTATATCTGGGTAGCATAGGCTATCCTAATCTATATCTGGGTAGCATATGCTATCCTAATCTATA
TCTGGGTAGTATATGCTATCCTAATCTGTATCCGGGTAGCATATGCTATCCTCATGCATATACAGTCAGC
ATATGATACCCAGTAGTAGAGTGGGAGTGCTATCCTTTGCATATGCCGCCACCTCCCAAGGGGGCGTGAA
TTTTCGCTGCTTGTCCTTTTCCTGCATGCTGGTTGCTCCCATTCTTAGGTGAATTTAAGGAGGCCAGGCT
AAAGCCGTCGCATGTCTGATTGCTCACCAGGTAAATGTCGCTAATGTTTTCCAACGCGAGAAGGTGTTGA
GCGCGGAGCTGAGTGACGTGACAACATGGGTATGCCCAATTGCCCCATGTTGGGAGGACGAAAATGGTGA
CAAGACAGATGGCCAGAAATACACCAACAGCACGCATGATGTCTACTGGGGATTTATTCTTTAGTGCGGG
GGAATACACGGCTTTTAATACGATTGAGGGCGTCTCCTAACAAGTTACATCACTCCTGCCCTTCCTCACC
CTCATCTCCATCACCTCCTTCATCTCCGTCATCTCCGTCATCACCCTCCGCGGCAGCCCCTTCCACCATA
GGTGGAAACCAGGGAGGCAAATCTACTCCATCGTCAAAGCTGCACACAGTCACCCTGATATTGCAGGTAG
GAGCGGGCTTTGTCATAACAAGGTCCTTAATCGCATCCTTCAAAACCTCAGCAAATATATGAGTTTGTAA
AAAGACCATGAAATAACAGACAATGGACTCCCTTAGCGGGCCAGGTTGTGGGCCGGGTCCAGGGGCCATT
CCAAAGGGGAGACGACTCAATGGTGTAAGACGACATTGTGGAATAGCAAGGGCAGTTCCTCGCCTTAGGT
TGTAAAGGGAGGTCTTACTACCTCCATATACGAACACACCGGCGACCCAAGTTCCTTCGTCGGTAGTCCT
TTCTACGTGACTCCTAGCCAGGAGAGCTCTTAAACCTTCTGCAATGTTCTCAAATTTCGGGTTGGAACCT
CCTTGACCACGATGCTTTCCAAACCACCCTCCTTTTTTGCGCCTGCCTCCATCACCCTGACCCCGGGGTC
CAGTGCTTGGGCCTTCTCCTGGGTCATCTGCGGGGCCCTGCTCTATCGCTCCCGGGGGCACGTCAGGCTC
ACCATCTGGGCCACCTTCTTGGTGGTATTCAAAATAATCGGCTTCCCCTACAGGGTGGAAAAATGGCCTT
CTACCTGGAGGGGGCCTGCGCGGTGGAGACCCGGATGATGATGACTGACTACTGGGACTCCTGGGCCTCT
TTTCTCCACGTCCACGACCTCTCCCCCTGGCTCTTTCACGACTTCCCCCCCTGGCTCTTTCACGTCCTCT
ACCCCGGCGGCCTCCACTACCTCCTCGACCCCGGCCTCCACTACCTCCTCGACCCCGGCCTCCACTGCCT
CCTCGACCCCGGCCTCCACCTCCTGCTCCTGCCCCTCCTGCTCCTGCCCCTCCTCCTGCTCCTGCCCCTC
CTGCCCCTCCTGCTCCTGCCCCTCCTGCCCCTCCTGCTCCTGCCCCTCCTGCCCCTCCTGCTCCTGCCCC
TCCTGCCCCTCCTCCTGCTCCTGCCCCTCCTGCCCCTCCTCCTGCTCCTGCCCCTCCTGCCCCTCCTGCT
CCTGCCCCTCCTGCCCCTCCTGCTCCTGCCCCTCCTGCCCCTCCTGCTCCTGCCCCTCCTGCTCCTGCCC
CTCCTGCTCCTGCCCCTCCTGCTCCTGCCCCTCCTGCCCCTCCTGCCCCTCCTCCTGCTCCTGCCCCTCC
TGCTCCTGCCCCTCCTGCCCCTCCTGCCCCTCCTGCTCCTGCCCCTCCTCCTGCTCCTGCCCCTCCTGCC
CCTCCTGCCCCTCCTCCTGCTCCTGCCCCTCCTGCCCCTCCTCCTGCTCCTGCCCCTCCTCCTGCTCCTG
CCCCTCCTGCCCCTCCTGCCCCTCCTCCTGCTCCTGCCCCTCCTGCCCCTCCTCCTGCTCCTGCCCCTCC
TCCTGCTCCTGCCCCTCCTGCCCCTCCTGCCCCTCCTCCTGCTCCTGCCCCTCCTCCTGCTCCTGCCCCT
CCTGCCCCTCCTGCCCCTCCTGCCCCTCCTCCTGCTCCTGCCCCTCCTCCTGCTCCTGCCCCTCCTGCTC
CTGCCCCTCCCGCTCCTGCTCCTGCTCCTGTTCCACCGTGGGTCCCTTTGCAGCCAATGCAACTTGGACG
TTTTTGGGGTCTCCGGACACCATCTCTATGTCTTGGCCCTGATCCTGAGCCGCCCGGGGCTCCTGGTCTT
CCGCCTCCTCGTCCTCGTCCTCTTCCCCGTCCTCGTCCATGGTTATCACCCCCTCTTCTTTGAGGTCCAC
TGCCGCCGGAGCCTTCTGGTCCAGATGTGTCTCCCTTCTCTCCTAGGCCATTTCCAGGTCCTGTACCTGG
CCCCTCGTCAGACATGATTCACACTAAAAGAGATCAATAGACATCTTTATTAGACGACGCTCAGTGAATA
CAGGGAGTGCAGACTCCTGCCCCCTCCAACAGCCCCCCCACCCTCATCCCCTTCATGGTCGCTGTCAGAC
AGATCCAGGTCTGAAAATTCCCCATCCTCCGAACCATCCTCGTCCTCATCACCAATTACTCGCAGCCCGG
AAAACTCCCGCTGAACATCCTCAAGATTTGCGTCCTGAGCCTCAAGCCAGGCCTCAAATTCCTCGTCCCC
CTTTTTGCTGGACGGTAGGGATGGGGATTCTCGGGACCCCTCCTCTTCCTCTTCAAGGTCACCAGACAGA
GATGCTACTGGGGCAACGGAAGAAAAGCTGGGTGCGGCCTGTGAGGATCAGCTTATCGATGATAAGCTGT
CAAACATGAGAATTCTTGAAGACGAAAGGGCCTCGTGATACGCCTATTTTTATAGGTTAATGTCATGATA
ATAATGGTTTCTTAGACGTCAGGTGGCACTTTTCGGGGAAATGTGCGCGGAACCCCTATTTGTTTATTTT
TCTAAATACATTCAAATATGTATCCGCTCATGAGACAATAACCCTGATAAATGCTTCAATAATATTGAAA
AAGGAAGAGTATGAGTATTCAACATTTCCGTGTCGCCCTTATTCCCTTTTTTGCGGCATTTTGCCTTCCT
GTTTTTGCTCACCCAGAAACGCTGGTGAAAGTAAAAGATGCTGAAGATCAGTTGGGTGCACGAGTGGGTT
ACATCGAACTGGATCTCAACAGCGGTAAGATCCTTGAGAGTTTTCGCCCCGAAGAACGTTTTCCAATGAT
GAGCACTTTTAAAGTTCTGCTATGTGGCGCGGTATTATCCCGTGTTGACGCCGGGCAAGAGCAACTCGGT
CGCCGCATACACTATTCTCAGAATGACTTGGTTGAGTACTCACCAGTCACAGAAAAGCATCTTACGGATG
GCATGACAGTAAGAGAATTATGCAGTGCTGCCATAACCATGAGTGATAACACTGCGGCCAACTTACTTCT
GACAACGATCGGAGGACCGAAGGAGCTAACCGCTTTTTTGCACAACATGGGGGATCATGTAACTCGCCTT
GATCGTTGGGAACCGGAGCTGAATGAAGCCATACCAAACGACGAGCGTGACACCACGATGCCTGCAGCAA
TGGCAACAACGTTGCGCAAACTATTAACTGGCGAACTACTTACTCTAGCTTCCCGGCAACAATTAATAGA
CTGGATGGAGGCGGATAAAGTTGCAGGACCACTTCTGCGCTCGGCCCTTCCGGCTGGCTGGTTTATTGCT
GATAAATCTGGAGCCGGTGAGCGTGGGTCTCGCGGTATCATTGCAGCACTGGGGCCAGATGGTAAGCCCT
CCCGTATCGTAGTTATCTACACGACGGGGAGTCAGGCAACTATGGATGAACGAAATAGACAGATCGCTGA
GATAGGTGCCTCACTGATTAAGCATTGGTAACTGTCAGACCAAGTTTACTCATATATACTTTAGATTGAT
TTAAAACTTCATTTTTAATTTAAAAGGATCTAGGTGAAGATCCTTTTTGATAATCTCATGACCAAAATCC
CTTAACGTGAGTTTTCGTTCCACTGAGCGTCAGACCCCGTAGAAAAGATCAAAGGATCTTCTTGAGATCC
TTTTTTTCTGCGCGTAATCTGCTGCTTGCAAACAAAAAAACCACCGCTACCAGCGGTGGTTTGTTTGCCG
GATCAAGAGCTACCAACTCTTTTTCCGAAGGTAACTGGCTTCAGCAGAGCGCAGATACCAAATACTGTCC
TTCTAGTGTAGCCGTAGTTAGGCCACCACTTCAAGAACTCTGTAGCACCGCCTACATACCTCGCTCTGCT
AATCCTGTTACCAGTGGCTGCTGCCAGTGGCGATAAGTCGTGTCTTACCGGGTTGGACTCAAGACGATAG
TTACCGGATAAGGCGCAGCGGTCGGGCTGAACGGGGGGTTCGTGCACACAGCCCAGCTTGGAGCGAACGA
CCTACACCGAACTGAGATACCTACAGCGTGAGCTATGAGAAAGCGCCACGCTTCCCGAAGGGAGAAAGGC
GGACAGGTATCCGGTAAGCGGCAGGGTCGGAACAGGAGAGCGCACGAGGGAGCTTCCAGGGGGAAACGCC
TGGTATCTTTATAGTCCTGTCGGGTTTCGCCACCTCTGACTTGAGCGTCGATTTTTGTGATGCTCGTCAG
GGGGGCGGAGCCTATGGAAAAACGCCAGCAACGCGGCCTTTTTACGGTTCCTGGCCTTTTGCTGGCCTTG
AAGCTGTCCCTGATGGTCGTCATCTACCTGCCTGGACAGCATGGCCTGCAACGCGGGCATCCCGATGCCG
CCGGAAGCGAGAAGAATCATAATGGGGAAGGCCATCCAGCCTCGCGTCGCGAACGCCAGCAAGACGTAGC
CCAGCGCGTCGGCCCCGAGATGCGCCGCGTGCGGCTGCTGGAGATGGCGGACGCGATGGATATGTTCTGC
CAAGGGTTGGTTTGCGCATTCACAGTTCTCCGCAAGAATTGATTGGCTCCAATTCTTGGAGTGGTGAATC
CGTTAGCGAGGTGCCGCCCTGCTTCATCCCCGTGGCCCGTTGCTCGCGTTTGCTGGCGGTGTCCCCGGAA
GAAATATATTTGCATGTCTTTAGTTCTATGATGACACAAACCCCGCCCAGCGTCTTGTCATTGGCGAATT
CGAACACGCAGATGCAGTCGGGGCGGCGCGGTCCGAGGTCCACTTCGCATATTAAGGTGACGCGTGTGGC
CTCGAACACCGAGCGACCCTGCAGCGACCCGCTTAACAGCGTCAACAGCGTGCCGCAGATCCCGGGGGGC
AATGAGATATGAAAAAGCCTGAACTCACCGCGACGTCTGTCGAGAAGTTTCTGATCGAAAAGTTCGACAG
CGTCTCCGACCTGATGCAGCTCTCGGAGGGCGAAGAATCTCGTGCTTTCAGCTTCGATGTAGGAGGGCGT
GGATATGTCCTGCGGGTAAATAGCTGCGCCGATGGTTTCTACAAAGATCGTTATGTTTATCGGCACTTTG
CATCGGCCGCGCTCCCGATTCCGGAAGTGCTTGACATTGGGGAATTCAGCGAGAGCCTGACCTATTGCAT
CTCCCGCCGTGCACAGGGTGTCACGTTGCAAGACCTGCCTGAAACCGAACTGCCCGCTGTTCTGCAGCCG
GTCGCGGAGGCCATGGATGCGATCGCTGCGGCCGATCTTAGCCAGACGAGCGGGTTCGGCCCATTCGGAC
CGCAAGGAATCGGTCAATACACTACATGGCGTGATTTCATATGCGCGATTGCTGATCCCCATGTGTATCA
CTGGCAAACTGTGATGGACGACACCGTCAGTGCGTCCGTCGCGCAGGCTCTCGATGAGCTGATGCTTTGG
GCCGAGGACTGCCCCGAAGTCCGGCACCTCGTGCACGCGGATTTCGGCTCCAACAATGTCCTGACGGACA
ATGGCCGCATAACAGCGGTCATTGACTGGAGCGAGGCGATGTTCGGGGATTCCCAATACGAGGTCGCCAA
CATCTTCTTCTGGAGGCCGTGGTTGGCTTGTATGGAGCAGCAGACGCGCTACTTCGAGCGGAGGCATCCG
GAGCTTGCAGGATCGCCGCGGCTCCGGGCGTATATGCTCCGCATTGGTCTTGACCAACTCTATCAGAGCT
TGGTTGACGGCAATTTCGATGATGCAGCTTGGGCGCAGGGTCGATGCGACGCAATCGTCCGATCCGGAGC
CGGGACTGTCGGGCGTACACAAATCGCCCGCAGAAGCGCGGCCGTCTGGACCGATGGCTGTGTAGAAGTA
CTCGCCGATAGTGGAAACCGACGCCCCAGCACTCGTCCGGATCGGGAGATGGGGGAGGCTAACTGAAACA
CGGAAGGAGACAATACCGGAAGGAACCCGCGCTATGACGGCAATAAAAAGACAGAATAAAACGCACGGGT
GTTGGGTCGTTTGTTCATAAACGCGGGGTTCGGTCCCAGGGCTGGCACTCTGTCGATACCCCACCGAGAC
CCCATTGGGGCCAATACGCCCGCGTTTCTTCCTTTTCCCCACCCCACCCCCCAAGTTCGGGTGAAGGCCC
AGGGCTCGCAGCCAACGTCGGGGCGGCAGGCCCTGCCATAGCCACTGGCCCCGTGGGTTAGGGACGGGGT
CCCCCATGGGGAATGGTTTATGGTTCGTGGGGGTTATTATTTTGGGCGTTGCGTGGGGTCAGGTCCACGA
CTGGACTGAGCAGACAGACCCATGGTTTTTGGATGGCCTGGGCATGGACCGCATGTACTGGCGCGACACG
AACACCGGGCGTCTGTGGCTGCCAAACACCCCCGACCCCCAAAAACCACCGCGCGGATTTCTGGCGTGCC
AAGCTAGTCGACCAATTCTCATGTTTGACAGCTTATCATCGCAGATCCGGGCAACGTTGTTGCCATTGCT
GCAGGCGCAGAACTGGTAGGTATGGAAGATCTATACATTGAATCAATATTGGCAATTAGCCATATTAGTC
ATTGGTTATATAGCATAAATCAATATTGGCTATTGGCCATTGCATACGTTGTATCTATATCATAATATGT
ACATTTATATTGGCTCATGTCCAATATGACCGCCATGTTGACATTGATTATTGACTAGTTATTAATAGTA
ATCAATTACGGGGTCATTAGTTCATAGCCCATATATGGAGTTCCGCGTTACATAACTTACGGTAAATGGC
CCGCCTGGCTGACCGCCCAACGACCCCCGCCCATTGACGTCAATAATGACGTATGTTCCCATAGTAACGC
CAATAGGGACTTTCCATTGACGTCAATGGGTGGAGTATTTACGGTAAACTGCCCACTTGGCAGTACATCA
AGTGTATCATATGCCAAGTCCGCCCCCTATTGACGTCAATGACGGTAAATGGCCCGCCTGGCATTATGCC
CAGTACATGACCTTACGGGACTTTCCTACTTGGCAGTACATCTACGTATTAGTCATCGCTATTACCATGG
TGATGCGGTTTTGGCAGTACACCAATGGGCGTGGATAGCGGTTTGACTCACGGGGATTTCCAAGTCTCCA
CCCCATTGACGTCAATGGGAGTTTGTTTTGGCACCAAAATCAACGGGACTTTCCAAAATGTCGTAATAAC
CCCGCCCCGTTGACGCAAATGGGCGGTAGGCGTGTACGGTGGGAGGTCTATATAAGCAGAGCTCGTTTAG
TGAACCGTCAGATCTCTAGAAGCTGGGTACCAGCTGCTAGCGCCACCATGAAGACCATCATCGCCCTGAG
CTACATCTTCTGCCTGGTGTTCGCCGACTACAAGGATGACGACGACGGCAGCCCCGGAGGAGCTGAGGGG
ATCAGTATATACACTTCAGATAACTACACCGAGGAAATGGGCTCAGGGGACTATGACTCCATGAAGGAAC
CCTGTTTCCGTGAAGAAAATGCTAATTTCAATAAAATCTTCCTGCCCACCATCTACTCCATCATCTTCTT
AACTGGCATTGTGGGCAATGGATTGGTCATCCTGGTCATGGGTTACCAGAAGAAACTGAGAAGCATGACG
GACAAGTACAGGCTGCACCTGTCAGTGGCCGACCTCCTCTTTGTCATCACGCTTCCCTTCTGGGCAGTTG
ATGCCGTGGCAAACTGGTACTTTGGGAACTTCCTATGCAAGGCAGTCCATGTCATCTACACAGTCAACCT
CTACAGCAGTGTCCTCATCCTGGCCTTCATCAGTCTGGACCGCTACCTGGCCATCGTCCACGCCACCAAC
AGTCAGAGGCCAAGGAAGCTGTTGGCTGAAAAGGTGGTCTATGTTGGCGTCTGGATCCCTGCCCTCCTGC
TGACTATTCCCGACTTCATCTTTGCCAACGTCAGTGAGGCAGATGACAGATATATCTGTGACCGCTTCTA
CCCCAATGACTTGTGGGTGGTTGTGTTCCAGTTTCAGCACATCATGGTTGGCCTTATCCTGCCTGGTATT
GTCATCCTGTCCTGCTATTGCATTATCATCTCCAAGCTGTCACACTCCAAGGGCCACCAGAAGCGCAAGG
CCCTCAAGACCACAGTCATCCTCATCCTGGCTTTCTTCGCCTGTTGGCTGCCTTACTACATTGGGATCAG
CATCGACTCCTTCATCCTCCTGGAAATCATCAAGCAAGGGTGTGAGTTTGAGAACACTGTGCACAAGTGG
ATTTCCATCACCGAGGCCCTAGCTTTCTTCCACTGTTGTCTGAACCCCATCCTCTATGCTTTCCTTGGAG
CCAAATTTAAAACCTCTGCCCAGCACGCACTCACCTCTGTGAGCAGAGGGTCCAGCCTCAAGATCCTCTC
CAAAGGAAAGCGAGGTGGACATTCATCTGTTTCCACTGAGTCTGAGTCTTCAAGTTTTCACTCCAGCTAA
TAGCTCGAGGCCGGCAAGGCCGGATCCAGACATGATAAGATACATTGATGAGTTTGGACAAACCACAACT
AGAATGCAGTGAAAAAAATGCTTTATTTGTGAAATTTGTGATGCTATTGCTTTATTTGTAACCATTATAA
GCTGCAATAAACAAGTTAACAACAACAATTGCATTCATTTTATGTTTCAGGTTCAGGGGGAGGTGGGGAG
GTTTTTTAAAGCAAGTAAAACCTCTACAAATGTGGTATGGCTGATTATGATCCGGCTGCCTCGCGCGTTT
CGGTGATGACGGTGAAAACCTCTGACACATGCAGCTCCCGGAGACGGTCACAGCTTGTCTGTAAGCGGAT
GCCGGGAGCAGACAAGCCCGTCAGGGCGCGTCAGCGGGTGTTGGCGGGTGTCGGGGCGCAGCCATGACCG
GTCGACTCTAGA
