>Addgene plasmid #98947 | pCEP4-FLAG-CXCR4 | addgene partial sequence | sequence record 193121 | Addgene partial NGS Result
TGCTCCTGCCCCTCCCGCTCCTGCTCCTGCTCCTGTTCCACCGTGGGTCCCTTTGCAGCCAATGCAACTT
GGACGTTTTTGGGGTCTCCGGACACCATCTCTATGTCTTGGCCCTGATCCTGAGCCGCCCGGGGCTCCTG
GTCTTCCGCCTCCTCGTCCTCGTCCTCTTCCCCGTCCTCGTCCATGGTTATCACCCCCTCTTCTTTGAGG
TCCACTGCCGCCGGAGCCTTCTGGTCCAGATGTGTCTCCCTTCTCTCCTAGGCCATTTCCAGGTCCTGTA
CCTGGCCCCTCGTCAGACATGATTCACACTAAAAGAGATCAATAGACATCTTTATTAGACGACGCTCAGT
GAATACAGGGAGTGCAGACTCCTGCCCCCTCCAACAGCCCCCCCACCCTCATCCCCTTCATGGTCGCTGT
CAGACAGATCCAGGTCTGAAAATTCCCCATCCTCCGAACCATCCTCGTCCTCATCACCAATTACTCGCAG
CCCGGAAAACTCCCGCTGAACATCCTCAAGATTTGCGTCCTGAGCCTCAAGCCAGGCCTCAAATTCCTCG
TCCCCCTTTTTGCTGGACGGTAGGGATGGGGATTCTCGGGACCCCTCCTCTTCCTCTTCAAGGTCACCAG
ACAGAGATGCTACTGGGGCAACGGAAGAAAAGCTGGGTGCGGCCTGTGAGGATCAGCTTATCGATGATAA
GCTGTCAAACATGAGAATTCTTGAAGACGAAAGGGCCTCGTGATACGCCTATTTTTATAGGTTAATGTCA
TGATAATAATGGTTTCTTAGACGTCAGGTGGCACTTTTCGGGGAAATGTGCGCGGAACCCCTATTTGTTT
ATTTTTCTAAATACATTCAAATATGTATCCGCTCATGAGACAATAACCCTGATAAATGCTTCAATAATAT
TGAAAAAGGAAGAGTATGAGTATTCAACATTTCCGTGTCGCCCTTATTCCCTTTTTTGCGGCATTTTGCC
TTCCTGTTTTTGCTCACCCAGAAACGCTGGTGAAAGTAAAAGATGCTGAAGATCAGTTGGGTGCACGAGT
GGGTTACATCGAACTGGATCTCAACAGCGGTAAGATCCTTGAGAGTTTTCGCCCCGAAGAACGTTTTCCA
ATGATGAGCACTTTTAAAGTTCTGCTATGTGGCGCGGTATTATCCCGTGTTGACGCCGGGCAAGAGCAAC
TCGGTCGCCGCATACACTATTCTCAGAATGACTTGGTTGAGTACTCACCAGTCACAGAAAAGCATCTTAC
GGATGGCATGACAGTAAGAGAATTATGCAGTGCTGCCATAACCATGAGTGATAACACTGCGGCCAACTTA
CTTCTGACAACGATCGGAGGACCGAAGGAGCTAACCGCTTTTTTGCACAACATGGGGGATCATGTAACTC
GCCTTGATCGTTGGGAACCGGAGCTGAATGAAGCCATACCAAACGACGAGCGTGACACCACGATGCCTGC
AGCAATGGCAACAACGTTGCGCAAACTATTAACTGGCGAACTACTTACTCTAGCTTCCCGGCAACAATTA
ATAGACTGGATGGAGGCGGATAAAGTTGCAGGACCACTTCTGCGCTCGGCCCTTCCGGCTGGCTGGTTTA
TTGCTGATAAATCTGGAGCCGGTGAGCGTGGGTCTCGCGGTATCATTGCAGCACTGGGGCCAGATGGTAA
GCCCTCCCGTATCGTAGTTATCTACACGACGGGGAGTCAGGCAACTATGGATGAACGAAATAGACAGATC
GCTGAGATAGGTGCCTCACTGATTAAGCATTGGTAACTGTCAGACCAAGTTTACTCATATATACTTTAGA
TTGATTTAAAACTTCATTTTTAATTTAAAAGGATCTAGGTGAAGATCCTTTTTGATAATCTCATGACCAA
AATCCCTTAACGTGAGTTTTCGTTCCACTGAGCGTCAGACCCCGTAGAAAAGATCAAAGGATCTTCTTGA
GATCCTTTTTTTCTGCGCGTAATCTGCTGCTTGCAAACAAAAAAACCACCGCTACCAGCGGTGGTTTGTT
TGCCGGATCAAGAGCTACCAACTCTTTTTCCGAAGGTAACTGGCTTCAGCAGAGCGCAGATACCAAATAC
TGTCCTTCTAGTGTAGCCGTAGTTAGGCCACCACTTCAAGAACTCTGTAGCACCGCCTACATACCTCGCT
CTGCTAATCCTGTTACCAGTGGCTGCTGCCAGTGGCGATAAGTCGTGTCTTACCGGGTTGGACTCAAGAC
GATAGTTACCGGATAAGGCGCAGCGGTCGGGCTGAACGGGGGGTTCGTGCACACAGCCCAGCTTGGAGCG
AACGACCTACACCGAACTGAGATACCTACAGCGTGAGCTATGAGAAAGCGCCACGCTTCCCGAAGGGAGA
AAGGCGGACAGGTATCCGGTAAGCGGCAGGGTCGGAACAGGAGAGCGCACGAGGGAGCTTCCAGGGGGAA
ACGCCTGGTATCTTTATAGTCCTGTCGGGTTTCGCCACCTCTGACTTGAGCGTCGATTTTTGTGATGCTC
GTCAGGGGGGCGGAGCCTATGGAAAAACGCCAGCAACGCGGCCTTTTTACGGTTCCTGGCCTTTTGCTGG
CCTTGAAGCTGTCCCTGATGGTCGTCATCTACCTGCCTGGACAGCATGGCCTGCAACGCGGGCATCCCGA
TGCCGCCGGAAGCGAGAAGAATCATAATGGGGAAGGCCATCCAGCCTCGCGTCGCGAACGCCAGCAAGAC
GTAGCCCAGCGCGTCGGCCCCGAGATGCGCCGCGTGCGGCTGCTGGAGATGGCGGACGCGATGGATATGT
TCTGCCAAGGGTTGGTTTGCGCATTCACAGTTCTCCGCAAGAATTGATTGGCTCCAATTCTTGGAGTGGT
GAATCCGTTAGCGAGGTGCCGCCCTGCTTCATCCCCGTGGCCCGTTGCTCGCGTTTGCTGGCGGTGTCCC
CGGAAGAAATATATTTGCATGTCTTTAGTTCTATGATGACACAAACCCCGCCCAGCGTCTTGTCATTGGC
GAATTCGAACACGCAGATGCAGTCGGGGCGGCGCGGTCCGAGGTCCACTTCGCATATTAAGGTGACGCGT
GTGGCCTCGAACACCGAGCGACCCTGCAGCGACCCGCTTAACAGCGTCAACAGCGTGCCGCAGATCCCGG
GGGGCAATGAGATATGAAAAAGCCTGAACTCACCGCGACGTCTGTCGAGAAGTTTCTGATCGAAAAGTTC
GACAGCGTCTCCGACCTGATGCAGCTCTCGGAGGGCGAAGAATCTCGTGCTTTCAGCTTCGATGTAGGAG
GGCGTGGATATGTCCTGCGGGTAAATAGCTGCGCCGATGGTTTCTACAAAGATCGTTATGTTTATCGGCA
CTTTGCATCGGCCGCGCTCCCGATTCCGGAAGTGCTTGACATTGGGGAATTCAGCGAGAGCCTGACCTAT
TGCATCTCCCGCCGTGCACAGGGTGTCACGTTGCAAGACCTGCCTGAAACCGAACTGCCCGCTGTTCTGC
AGCCGGTCGCGGAGGCCATGGATGCGATCGCTGCGGCCGATCTTAGCCAGACGAGCGGGTTCGGCCCATT
CGGACCGCAAGGAATCGGTCAATACACTACATGGCGTGATTTCATATGCGCGATTGCTGATCCCCATGTG
TATCACTGGCAAACTGTGATGGACGACACCGTCAGTGCGTCCGTCGCGCAGGCTCTCGATGAGCTGATGC
TTTGGGCCGAGGACTGCCCCGAAGTCCGGCACCTCGTGCACGCGGATTTCGGCTCCAACAATGTCCTGAC
GGACAATGGCCGCATAACAGCGGTCATTGACTGGAGCGAGGCGATGTTCGGGGATTCCCAATACGAGGTC
GCCAACATCTTCTTCTGGAGGCCGTGGTTGGCTTGTATGGAGCAGCAGACGCGCTACTTCGAGCGGAGGC
ATCCGGAGCTTGCAGGATCGCCGCGGCTCCGGGCGTATATGCTCCGCATTGGTCTTGACCAACTCTATCA
GAGCTTGGTTGACGGCAATTTCGATGATGCAGCTTGGGCGCAGGGTCGATGCGACGCAATCGTCCGATCC
GGAGCCGGGACTGTCGGGCGTACACAAATCGCCCGCAGAAGCGCGGCCGTCTGGACCGATGGCTGTGTAG
AAGTACTCGCCGATAGTGGAAACCGACGCCCCAGCACTCGTCCGGATCGGGAGATGGGGGAGGCTAACTG
AAACACGGAAGGAGACAATACCGGAAGGAACCCGCGCTATGACGGCAATAAAAAGACAGAATAAAACGCA
CGGGTGTTGGGTCGTTTGTTCATAAACGCGGGGTTCGGTCCCAGGGCTGGCACTCTGTCGATACCCCACC
GAGACCCCATTGGGGCCAATACGCCCGCGTTTCTTCCTTTTCCCCACCCCACCCCCCAAGTTCGGGTGAA
GGCCCAGGGCTCGCAGCCAACGTCGGGGCGGCAGGCCCTGCCATAGCCACTGGCCCCGTGGGTTAGGGAC
GGGGTCCCCCATGGGGAATGGTTTATGGTTCGTGGGGGTTATTATTTTGGGCGTTGCGTGGGGTCAGGTC
CACGACTGGACTGAGCAGACAGACCCATGGTTTTTGGATGGCCTGGGCATGGACCGCATGTACTGGCGCG
ACACGAACACCGGGCGTCTGTGGCTGCCAAACACCCCCGACCCCCAAAAACCACCGCGCGGATTTCTGGC
GTGCCAAGCTAGTCGACCAATTCTCATGTTTGACAGCTTATCATCGCAGATCCGGGCAACGTTGTTGCCA
TTGCTGCAGGCGCAGAACTGGTAGGTATGGAAGATCTATACATTGAATCAATATTGGCAATTAGCCATAT
TAGTCATTGGTTATATAGCATAAATCAATATTGGCTATTGGCCATTGCATACGTTGTATCTATATCATAA
TATGTACATTTATATTGGCTCATGTCCAATATGACCGCCATGTTGACATTGATTATTGACTAGTTATTAA
TAGTAATCAATTACGGGGTCATTAGTTCATAGCCCATATATGGAGTTCCGCGTTACATAACTTACGGTAA
ATGGCCCGCCTGGCTGACCGCCCAACGACCCCCGCCCATTGACGTCAATAATGACGTATGTTCCCATAGT
AACGCCAATAGGGACTTTCCATTGACGTCAATGGGTGGAGTATTTACGGTAAACTGCCCACTTGGCAGTA
CATCAAGTGTATCATATGCCAAGTCCGCCCCCTATTGACGTCAATGACGGTAAATGGCCCGCCTGGCATT
ATGCCCAGTACATGACCTTACGGGACTTTCCTACTTGGCAGTACATCTACGTATTAGTCATCGCTATTAC
CATGGTGATGCGGTTTTGGCAGTACACCAATGGGCGTGGATAGCGGTTTGACTCACGGGGATTTCCAAGT
CTCCACCCCATTGACGTCAATGGGAGTTTGTTTTGGCACCAAAATCAACGGGACTTTCCAAAATGTCGTA
ATAACCCCGCCCCGTTGACGCAAATGGGCGGTAGGCGTGTACGGTGGGAGGTCTATATAAGCAGAGCTCG
TTTAGTGAACCGTCAGATCTCTAGAAGCTGGGTACCAGCTGCTAGCGCCACCATGAAGACCATCATCGCC
CTGAGCTACATCTTCTGCCTGGTGTTCGCCGACTACAAGGATGACGACGACGGCAGCCCCGGAGGAGCTG
AGGGGATCAGTATATACACTTCAGATAACTACACCGAGGAAATGGGCTCAGGGGACTATGACTCCATGAA
GGAACCCTGTTTCCGTGAAGAAAATGCTAATTTCAATAAAATCTTCCTGCCCACCATCTACTCCATCATC
TTCTTAACTGGCATTGTGGGCAATGGATTGGTCATCCTGGTCATGGGTTACCAGAAGAAACTGAGAAGCA
TGACGGACAAGTACAGGCTGCACCTGTCAGTGGCCGACCTCCTCTTTGTCATCACGCTTCCCTTCTGGGC
AGTTGATGCCGTGGCAAACTGGTACTTTGGGAACTTCCTATGCAAGGCAGTCCATGTCATCTACACAGTC
AACCTCTACAGCAGTGTCCTCATCCTGGCCTTCATCAGTCTGGACCGCTACCTGGCCATCGTCCACGCCA
CCAACAGTCAGAGGCCAAGGAAGCTGTTGGCTGAAAAGGTGGTCTATGTTGGCGTCTGGATCCCTGCCCT
CCTGCTGACTATTCCCGACTTCATCTTTGCCAACGTCAGTGAGGCAGATGACAGATATATCTGTGACCGC
TTCTACCCCAATGACTTGTGGGTGGTTGTGTTCCAGTTTCAGCACATCATGGTTGGCCTTATCCTGCCTG
GTATTGTCATCCTGTCCTGCTATTGCATTATCATCTCCAAGCTGTCACACTCCAAGGGCCACCAGAAGCG
CAAGGCCCTCAAGACCACAGTCATCCTCATCCTGGCTTTCTTCGCCTGTTGGCTGCCTTACTACATTGGG
ATCAGCATCGACTCCTTCATCCTCCTGGAAATCATCAAGCAAGGGTGTGAGTTTGAGAACACTGTGCACA
AGTGGATTTCCATCACCGAGGCCCTAGCTTTCTTCCACTGTTGTCTGAACCCCATCCTCTATGCTTTCCT
TGGAGCCAAATTTAAAACCTCTGCCCAGCACGCACTCACCTCTGTGAGCAGAGGGTCCAGCCTCAAGATC
CTCTCCAAAGGAAAGCGAGGTGGACATTCATCTGTTTCCACTGAGTCTGAGTCTTCAAGTTTTCACTCCA
GCTAATAGCTCGAGGCCGGCAAGGCCGGATCCAGACATGATAAGATACATTGATGAGTTTGGACAAACCA
CAACTAGAATGCAGTGAAAAAAATGCTTTATTTGTGAAATTTGTGATGCTATTGCTTTATTTGTAACCAT
TATAAGCTGCAATAAACAAGTTAACAACAACAATTGCATTCATTTTATGTTTCAGGTTCAGGGGGAGGTG
TGGGAGGTTTTTTAAAGCAAGTAAAACCTCTACAAATGTGGTATGGCTGATTATGATCCGGCTGCCTCGC
GCGTTTCGGTGATGACGGTGAAAACCTCTGACACATGCAGCTCCCGGAGACGGTCACAGCTTGTCTGTAA
GCGGATGCCGGGAGCAGACAAGCCCGTCAGGGCGCGTCAGCGGGTGTTGGCGGGTGTCGGGGCGCAGCCA
TGAGGTCGACTCTAGAGGATCGATCCCCGCCCCGGACGAACTAAACCTGACTACGACATCTCTGCCCCTT
CTTCGCGGGGCAGTGCATGTAATCCCTTCAGTTGGTTGGTACAACTTGCCAACTGGGCCCTGTTCCACAT
GTGACACGGGGGGGGACCAAACACAAAGGGGTTCTCTGACTGTAGTTGACATCCTTATAAATGGATGTGC
ACATTTGCCAACACTGAGTGGCTTTCATCCTGGAGCAGACTTTGCAGTCTGTGGACTGCAACACAACATT
GCCTTTATGTGTAACTCTTGGCTGAAGCTCTTACACCAATGCTGGGGGACATGTACCTCCCAGGGGCCCA
GGAAGACTACGGGAGGCTACACCAACGTCAATCAGAGGGGCCTGTGTAGCTACCGATAAGCGGACCCTCA
AGAGGGCATTAGCAATAGTGTTTATAAGGCCCCCTTGTTAACCCTAAACGGGTAGCATATGCTTCCCGGG
TAGTAGTATATACTATCCAGACTAACCCTAATTCAATAGCATATGTTACCCAACGGGAAGCATATGCTAT
CGAATTAGGGTTAGTAAAAGGGTCCTAAGGAACAGCGATATCTCCCACCCCATGAGCTGTCACGGTTTTA
TTTACATGGGGTCAGGATTCCACGAGGGTAGTGAACCATTTTAGTCACAAGGGCAGTGGCTGAAGATCAA
GGAGCGGGCAGTGAACTCTCCTGAATCTTCGCCTGCTTCTTCATTCTCCTTCGTTTAGCTAATAGAATAA
CTGCTGAGTTGTGAACAGTAAGGTGTATGTGAGGTGCTCGAAAACAAGGTTTCAGGTGACGCCCCCAGAA
TAAAATTTGGACGGGGGGTTCAGTGGTGGCATTGTGCTATGACACCAATATAACCCTCACAAACCCCTTG
GGCAATAAATACTAGTGTAGGAATGAAACATTCTGAATATCTTTAACAATAGAAATCCATGGGGTGGGGA
CAAGCCGTAAAGACTGGATGTCCATCTCACACGAATTTATGGCTATGGGCAACACATAATCCTAGTGCAA
TATGATACTGGGGTTATTAAGATGTGTCCCAGGCAGGGACCAAGACAGGTGAACCATGTTGTTACACTCT
ATTTGTAACAAGGGGAAAGAGAGTGGACGCCGACAGCAGCGGACTCCACTGGTTGTCTCTAACACCCCCG
AAAATTAAACGGGGCTCCACGCCAATGGGGCCCATAAACAAAGACAAGTGGCCACTCTTTTTTTTGAAAT
TGTGGAGTGGGGGCACGCGTCAGCCCCCACACGCCGCCCTGCGGTTTTGGACTGTAAAATAAGGGTGTAA
TAACTTGGCTGATTGTAACCCCGCTAACCACTGCGGTCAAACCACTTGCCCACAAAACCACTAATGGCAC
CCCGGGGAATACCTGCATAAGTAGGTGGGCGGGCCAAGATAGGGGCGCGATTGCTGCGATCTGGAGGACA
AATTACACACACTTGCGCCTGAGCGCCAAGCACAGGGTTGTTGGTCCTCATATTCACGAGGTCGCTGAGA
GCACGGTGGGCTAATGTTGCCATGGGTAGCATATACTACCCAAATATCTGGATAGCATATGCTATCCTAA
TCTATATCTGGGTAGCATAGGCTATCCTAATCTATATCTGGGTAGCATATGCTATCCTAATCTATATCTG
GGTAGTATATGCTATCCTAATTTATATCTGGGTAGCATAGGCTATCCTAATCTATATCTGGGTAGCATAT
GCTATCCTAATCTATATCTGGGTAGTATATGCTATCCTAATCTGTATCCGGGTAGCATATGCTATCCTAA
TAGAGATTAGGGTAGTATATGCTATCCTAATTTATATCTGGGTAGCATATACTACCCAAATATCTGGATA
GCATATGCTATCCTAATCTATATCTGGGTAGCATATGCTATCCTAATCTATATCTGGGTAGCATAGGCTA
TCCTAATCTATATCTGGGTAGCATATGCTATCCTAATCTATATCTGGGTAGTATATGCTATCCTAATTTA
TATCTGGGTAGCATAGGCTATCCTAATCTATATCTGGGTAGCATATGCTATCCTAATCTATATCTGGGTA
GTATATGCTATCCTAATCTGTATCCGGGTAGCATATGCTATCCTCATGCATATACAGTCAGCATATGATA
CCCAGTAGTAGAGTGGGAGTGCTATCCTTTGCATATGCCGCCACCTCCCAAGGGGGCGTGAATTTTCGCT
GCTTGTCCTTTTCCTGCTGGTTGCTCCCATTCTTAGGTGAATTTAAGGAGGCCAGGCTAAAGCCGTCGCA
TGTCTGATTGCTCACCAGGTAAATGTCGCTAATGTTTTCCAACGCGAGAAGGTGTTGAGCGCGGAGCTGA
GTGACGTGACAACATGGGTATGCCCAATTGCCCCATGTTGGGAGGACGAAAATGGTGACAAGACAGATGG
CCAGAAATACACCAACAGCACGCATGATGTCTACTGGGGATTTATTCTTTAGTGCGGGGGAATACACGGC
TTTTAATACGATTGAGGGCGTCTCCTAACAAGTTACATCACTCCTGCCCTTCCTCACCCTCATCTCCATC
ACCTCCTTCATCTCCGTCATCTCCGTCATCACCCTCCGCGGCAGCCCCTTCCACCATAGGTGGAAACCAG
GGAGGCAAATCTACTCCATCGTCAAAGCTGCACACAGTCACCCTGATATTGCAGGTAGGAGCGGGCTTTG
TCATAACAAGGTCCTTAATCGCATCCTTCAAAACCTCAGCAAATATATGAGTTTGTAAAAAGACCATGAA
ATAACAGACAATGGACTCCCTTAGCGGGCCAGGTTGTGGGCCGGGTCCAGGGGCCATTCCAAAGGGGAGA
CGACTCAATGGTGTAAGACGACATTGTGGAATAGCAAGGGCAGTTCCTCGCCTTAGGTTGTAAAGGGAGG
TCTTACTACCTCCATATACGAACACACCGGCGACCCAAGTTCCTTCGTCGGTAGTCCTTTCTACGTGACT
CCTAGCCAGGAGAGCTCTTAAACCTTCTGCAATGTTCTCAAATTTCGGGTTGGAACCTCCTTGACCACGA
TGCTTTCCAAACCACCCTCCTTTTTTGCGCCTGCCTCCATCACCCTGACCCCGGGGTCCAGTGCTTGGGC
CTTCTCCTGGGTCATCTGCGGGGCCCTGCTCTATCGCTCCCGGG
